Addgene plasmid #89962: pEM-Cas9HF1-recA56
Purpose: Modified from pEM-Cas9HF1 (Addgene ID: 89961) to include constitutive recA56 to block recA-mediated double-strand break repair.
Depositing lab: Michael Lynch. Depositing organization: Duke University. Publication: Managing the SOS Response for Enhanced CRISPR-Cas-Based Recombineering in E. coli through Transient Inhibition of Host RecA Activity. Moreb EA, Hoover B, Yaseen A, Valyasevi N, Roecker Z, Menacho-Melgar R, Lynch MD. ACS Synth Biol. 2017 Oct 2. doi: 10.1021/acssynbio.7b00174. PubMed 28915012.
Backbone
  Vector backbone: pEM-Cas9HF1
  Total vector size (bp): 7859
  Vector type: Bacterial Expression
Growth in bacteria
  Bacterial resistance: Chloramphenicol, 25 μg/mL
  Growth temperature: 37°C
  Growth strain: DH5alpha
  Copy number: Low Copy
Gene/Insert 1
  Gene/Insert name: Cas9HF1
  Species: S. pyogenes
  Mutation: N497A/R661A/Q695A/Q926A
  Promoter: pTet
  Cloning method: Unknown
  Sequencing primers: 5′ taagaaggctggctctgcac
Gene/Insert 2
  Gene/Insert name: recA56
  Species: E. coli
  Promoter: proD
  Cloning method: Gibson Cloning
  Sequencing primers: 5′ gctcccgctgcttttaaatat
Terms and licenses: Academic/Nonprofit Terms; Industry Terms: Not Available to Industry
How to cite: pEM-Cas9HF1-recA56 was a gift from Michael Lynch (Addgene plasmid # 89962 ; http://n2t.net/addgene:89962 ; RRID:Addgene_89962)
