[The description below was written by a language model from this plasmid's Addgene catalogue record and pLannotate feature annotations shown in this document.]
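Description:
pEM-Cas9HF1-recA56 is a bacterial expression plasmid for CRISPR-Cas9-assisted recombineering in E. coli, derived from pEM-Cas9HF1 by adding a constitutively expressed recA56 gene. It replicates from a p15A origin, which is compatible with ColE1-type plasmids and so allows a second plasmid to be co-maintained. The catalogue lists it as low copy. Selection is by chloramphenicol through a cat gene driven by its native promoter and followed by a lambda t0 terminator. The catalogue gives a size of 7,859 bp, whereas the sequenced record is 7,953 nt. The annotation software also flags a short RSF origin fragment next to p15A, which is too small to be a functional second origin.

The first payload is Cas9HF1, the high-fidelity Streptococcus pyogenes Cas9 variant carrying N497A/R661A/Q695A/Q926A, which is designed to reduce off-target cleavage. It is expressed from a tetracycline-responsive promoter. A divergently oriented TetR repressor gene, apparently driven by a J23119 promoter fragment, keeps Cas9 off until a tetracycline-class inducer is added. An ssrA degradation tag fragment is fused to the Cas9 C-terminus and should direct the protein to ClpXP/ClpAP proteolysis, limiting its accumulation from leaky expression.

Downstream, recA56 from E. coli is expressed from the constitutive proD promoter, according to the catalogue (the promoter is not annotated in the feature table). The gene is terminated by rrnB T1 and T7Te terminators. The record states that recA56 is included to block RecA-mediated double-strand break repair. The associated work frames this as transient inhibition of host RecA activity to manage the SOS response, so that Cas9 cutting counterselects unedited cells more effectively. No guide RNA cassette is annotated on this plasmid.
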