Features (pLannotate 1.2.2; 13 found; start..end, strand, type, name):
     10..633     -  CDS            TetR: tetracycline repressor TetR; tetR from transposon Tn10; TetR binds to the tetracycline operator tetO to inhibit transcription. This inhibition can be relieved by adding tetracycline or doxycycline.
    649..677     -  promoter       J23119 promoter (fragment): bacterial promoter (Registry of Standard Biological Parts BBa J23119)
    684..739     +  promoter       tetR/tetA promoters: tetR; overlapping promoters for bacterial tetR and tetA
    775..4878    +  CDS            Cas9: Cas9 (Csn1) endonuclease from the Streptococcus pyogenes Type II CRISPR/Cas system generates RNA-guided double strand breaks in DNA
   4879..4907    +  CDS            ssrA tag (fragment): C-terminal peptide that mediates degradation in bacteria through the ClpXP and ClpAP proteases (McGinness et al., 2006) wild-type LAA variant
   5030..6091    +  CDS            RecA (sequence partly withheld): DNA repair protein from E. coli; recA
   6121..6192    +  terminator     rrnB T1 terminator: transcription terminator T1 from the E. coli rrnB gene
   6208..6235    +  terminator     T7Te terminator: phage T7 early transcription terminator
   6254..6309    -  rep_origin     RSF ori (fragment): Plasmids containing the RSF 1030 origin of replication can be propagated in E. coli cells that contain additional plasmids with compatible origins.
   6397..6942    -  rep_origin     p15A ori: Plasmids containing the medium-copy-number p15A origin of replication can be propagated in E. coli cells that contain a second plasmid with the ColE1 origin.
   7056..7150    -  terminator     lambda t0 terminator: transcription terminator from phage lambda
   7174..7830    -  CDS            cat: CAT_ECOLX - Experimental evidence at protein level: Swiss-Prot protein existence level 1. This enzyme is an effector of chloramphenicol resistance in bacteria. From Escherichia coli. This protein is used as a marker in many commonly used cloning vectors, such as pACYC184.
   7831..7933    -  promoter       cat promoter: promoter of the E. coli cat gene encoding chloramphenicol acetyltransferase
>Addgene plasmid #89962 | pEM-Cas9HF1-recA56 | addgene full sequence | sequence record 181341 | Addgene NGS Result
ATCGACGTCTTAAGACCCACTTTCACATTTAAGTTGTTTTTCTAATCCGCATATGATCAATTCAAGGCCG
AATAAGAAGGCTGGCTCTGCACCTTGGTGATCAAATAATTCGATAGCTTGTCGTAATAATGGCGGCATAC
TATCAGTAGTAGGTGTTTCCCTTTCTTCTTTAGCGACTTGATGCTCTTGATCTTCCAATACGCAACCTAA
AGTAAAATGCCCCACAGCGCTGAGTGCATATAATGCATTCTCTAGTGAAAAACCTTGTTGGCATAAAAAG
GCTAATTGATTTTCGAGAGTTTCATACTGTTTTTCTGTAGGCCGTGTACCTAAATGTACTTTTGCTCCAT
CGCGATGACTTAGTAAAGCACATCTAAAACTTTTAGCGTTATTACGTAAAAAATCTTGCCAGCTTTCCCC
TTCTAAAGGGCAAAAGTGAGTATGGTGCCTATCTAACATCTCAATGGCTAAGGCGTCGAGCAAAGCCCGC
TTATTTTTTACATGCCAATACAATGTAGGCTGCTCTACACCTAGCTTCTGGGCGAGTTTACGGGTTGTTA
AACCTTCGATTCCGACCTCATTAAGCAGCTCTAATGCGCTGTTAATCACTTTACTTTTATCTAATCTAGA
CATCATTAATTCCTAATTGCTAGCATTGTACCTAGGACTGAGCTAGCCATAAAGTTGACACTCTATCGTT
GATAGAGTTATTTTACCACTCCCTATCAGTGATAGAGAAAAGAATTCAAAAGATCTAAAGAGGACTTCGG
ATCTATGGATAAGAAATACTCAATAGGCTTAGATATCGGCACAAATAGCGTCGGATGGGCGGTGATCACT
GATGAATATAAGGTTCCGTCTAAAAAGTTCAAGGTTCTGGGAAATACAGACCGCCACAGTATCAAAAAAA
ATCTTATAGGGGCTCTTTTATTTGACAGTGGAGAGACAGCGGAAGCGACTCGCCTCAAACGGACAGCTCG
TAGAAGGTATACACGTCGGAAGAATCGTATTTGTTATCTACAGGAGATTTTTTCAAATGAGATGGCGAAA
GTAGATGATAGTTTCTTTCATCGACTTGAAGAGTCTTTTTTGGTGGAAGAAGACAAGAAGCATGAACGTC
ATCCTATTTTTGGAAATATAGTAGATGAAGTTGCTTATCATGAGAAATATCCAACTATCTATCATCTGCG
AAAAAAATTGGTAGATTCTACTGATAAAGCGGATTTGCGCTTAATCTATTTGGCCTTAGCGCATATGATT
AAGTTTCGTGGTCATTTTTTGATTGAGGGAGATTTAAATCCTGATAATAGTGATGTGGACAAACTATTTA
TCCAGTTGGTACAAACCTACAATCAATTATTTGAAGAAAACCCTATTAACGCAAGTGGAGTAGATGCTAA
AGCGATTCTTTCTGCACGATTGAGTAAATCAAGACGATTAGAAAATCTCATTGCTCAGCTCCCCGGTGAG
AAGAAAAATGGCTTATTTGGGAATCTCATTGCTTTGTCATTGGGTTTGACCCCTAATTTTAAATCAAATT
TTGATTTGGCAGAAGATGCTAAATTACAGCTTTCAAAAGATACTTACGATGATGATTTAGATAATTTATT
GGCGCAAATTGGAGATCAATATGCTGATTTGTTTTTGGCAGCTAAGAATTTATCAGATGCTATTTTACTT
TCAGATATCCTAAGAGTAAATACTGAAATAACTAAGGCTCCCCTATCAGCTTCAATGATTAAACGCTACG
ATGAACATCATCAAGACTTGACTCTTTTAAAAGCTTTAGTTCGACAACAACTTCCAGAAAAGTATAAAGA
AATCTTTTTTGATCAATCAAAAAACGGATATGCAGGTTATATTGATGGGGGAGCTAGCCAAGAAGAATTT
TATAAATTTATCAAACCAATTTTAGAAAAAATGGATGGTACTGAGGAATTATTGGTGAAACTAAATCGTG
AAGATTTGCTGCGCAAGCAACGGACCTTTGACAACGGCTCTATTCCCCATCAAATTCACTTGGGTGAGCT
GCATGCTATTTTGAGAAGACAAGAAGACTTTTATCCATTTTTAAAAGACAATCGTGAGAAGATTGAAAAA
ATCTTGACTTTTCGAATTCCTTATTATGTTGGTCCATTGGCGCGTGGCAATAGTCGTTTTGCATGGATGA
CTCGGAAGTCTGAAGAAACAATTACCCCATGGAATTTTGAAGAAGTTGTCGATAAAGGTGCTTCAGCTCA
ATCATTTATTGAACGCATGACAGCGTTTGATAAAAATCTTCCAAATGAAAAAGTACTACCAAAACATAGT
TTGCTTTATGAGTATTTTACGGTTTATAACGAATTGACAAAGGTCAAATATGTTACTGAAGGAATGCGAA
AACCAGCATTTCTTTCAGGTGAACAGAAGAAAGCCATTGTTGATTTACTCTTCAAAACAAATCGAAAAGT
AACCGTTAAGCAATTAAAAGAAGATTATTTCAAAAAAATAGAATGTTTTGATAGTGTTGAAATTTCAGGA
GTTGAAGATAGATTTAATGCTTCATTAGGTACCTACCATGATTTGCTAAAAATTATTAAAGATAAAGATT
TTTTGGATAATGAAGAAAATGAAGATATCTTAGAGGATATTGTTTTAACATTGACCTTATTTGAAGATAG
GGAGATGATTGAGGAAAGACTTAAAACATATGCTCACCTCTTTGATGATAAGGTGATGAAACAGCTTAAA
CGTCGCCGTTATACTGGTTGGGGAGCGTTGTCTCGAAAATTGATTAATGGTATTAGGGATAAGCAATCTG
GCAAAACAATATTAGATTTTTTGAAATCAGATGGTTTTGCCAATCGCAATTTTATGGCGCTGATCCATGA
TGATAGTTTGACATTTAAAGAAGACATTCAAAAAGCACAAGTGTCTGGACAAGGCGATAGTTTACATGAA
CATATTGCAAATTTAGCTGGTAGCCCTGCTATTAAAAAAGGTATTTTACAGACTGTAAAAGTTGTTGATG
AATTGGTCAAAGTAATGGGGCGGCATAAGCCAGAAAATATCGTTATTGAAATGGCACGTGAAAATCAGAC
AACTCAAAAGGGCCAGAAAAATTCGCGAGAGCGTATGAAACGAATCGAAGAAGGTATCAAAGAATTAGGA
AGTCAGATTCTTAAAGAGCATCCTGTTGAAAATACTCAATTGCAAAATGAAAAGCTCTATCTCTATTATC
TCCAAAATGGAAGAGACATGTATGTGGACCAAGAATTAGATATTAATCGTTTAAGTGATTATGATGTCGA
TCACATTGTTCCACAAAGTTTCCTTAAAGACGATTCAATAGACAATAAGGTCTTAACGCGTTCTGATAAA
AATCGTGGTAAATCGGATAACGTTCCAAGTGAAGAAGTAGTCAAAAAGATGAAAAACTATTGGAGACAAC
TTCTAAACGCCAAGTTAATCACTCAACGTAAGTTTGATAATTTAACGAAAGCTGAACGTGGAGGTTTGAG
TGAACTTGATAAAGCTGGTTTTATCAAACGCCAATTGGTTGAAACTCGCGCGATCACTAAGCATGTGGCA
CAAATTTTGGATAGTCGCATGAATACTAAATACGATGAAAATGATAAACTTATTCGAGAGGTTAAAGTGA
TTACCTTAAAATCTAAATTAGTTTCTGACTTCCGAAAAGATTTCCAATTCTATAAAGTACGTGAGATTAA
CAATTACCATCATGCCCATGATGCGTATCTAAATGCCGTCGTTGGAACTGCTTTGATTAAGAAATATCCA
AAACTTGAATCGGAGTTTGTCTATGGTGATTATAAAGTTTATGATGTTCGTAAAATGATTGCTAAGTCTG
AGCAAGAAATAGGCAAAGCAACCGCAAAATATTTCTTTTACTCTAATATCATGAACTTCTTCAAAACAGA
AATTACACTTGCAAATGGAGAGATTCGCAAACGCCCTCTAATCGAAACTAATGGGGAAACTGGAGAAATT
GTCTGGGATAAAGGGCGAGATTTTGCCACAGTGCGCAAAGTATTGTCCATGCCCCAAGTCAATATTGTCA
AGAAAACAGAAGTACAGACAGGCGGATTCTCCAAGGAGTCAATTTTACCAAAAAGAAATTCGGACAAGCT
TATTGCTCGTAAAAAAGACTGGGATCCAAAAAAATATGGTGGTTTTGATAGTCCAACGGTAGCTTATTCA
GTCCTAGTGGTTGCTAAGGTGGAAAAAGGGAAATCGAAGAAGTTAAAATCCGTTAAAGAGTTACTAGGGA
TCACAATTATGGAAAGAAGTTCCTTTGAAAAAAATCCGATTGACTTTTTAGAAGCTAAAGGATATAAGGA
AGTTAAAAAAGACTTAATCATTAAACTACCTAAATATAGTCTTTTTGAGTTAGAAAACGGTCGTAAACGG
ATGCTGGCTAGTGCCGGAGAATTACAAAAAGGAAATGAGCTGGCTCTGCCAAGCAAATATGTGAATTTTT
TATATTTAGCTAGTCATTATGAAAAGTTGAAGGGTAGTCCAGAAGATAACGAACAAAAACAATTGTTTGT
GGAGCAGCATAAGCATTATTTAGATGAGATTATTGAGCAAATCAGTGAATTTTCTAAGCGTGTTATTTTA
GCAGATGCCAATTTAGATAAAGTTCTTAGTGCATATAACAAACATAGAGACAAACCAATACGTGAACAAG
CAGAAAATATTATTCATTTATTTACGTTGACGAATCTTGGAGCTCCCGCTGCTTTTAAATATTTTGATAC
AACAATTGATCGTAAACGATATACGTCTACAAAAGAAGTTTTAGATGCCACTCTTATCCATCAATCCATC
ACTGGTCTTTATGAAACACGCATTGATTTGAGTCAGCTAGGAGGTGACGCTGCTAACGACGAAAACTACG
CTCTGGCCGCCTAATATTACCCGGCATGACATTTACGGGCATGCATAAGGCTCGTATAATATATTCAGGG
AGACCACAACGGTTTCCCTCTACAAATAATTTTGTTTAACTTTCATGACAGGAGTAAAAATGGCTATCGA
CGAAAACAAACAGAAAGCGTTGGCGGCAGCACTGGGCCAGATTGAGAAACAATTTGGTAAAGGCTCCATC
ATGCGCCTGGGTGAAGACCGTTCCATGGATGTGGAAACCATCTCTACCGGTTCGCTTTCACTGGATATCG
CGCTTGGGGCAGGTGGTCTGCCGATGGGCTGCATCGTCGAAATCTACGGACCGGAATCTTCCGGTAAAAC
CACGCTGACGCTGCAGGTGATCGCCGCAGCGCAGCGTGAAGGTAAAACCTGTGCGTTTATCGATGCTGAA
CACGCGCTGGACCCAATCTACGCACGTAAACTGGGCGTCGATATCGACAACCTGCTGTGCTCCCAGCCGG
ACACCGGCGAGCAGGCACTGGAAATCTGTGACGCCCTGGCGCGTTCTGGCGCAGTAGACGTTATCGTCGT
TGACTCCGTGGCGGCACTGACGCCGAAAGCGGAAATCGAAGGCGAAATCGGCGACTCTCACATGGGCCTT
GCGGCACGTATGATGAGCCAGGCGATGCGTAAGCTGGCGGGTAACCTGAAGCAGTCCAACACGCTGCTGA
TCTTCATCAACCAGATCCGTATGAAAATTGGTGTGATGTTCGGTAACCCGGAAACCACTACCGGTGGTAA
CGCGCTGAAATTCTACGCCTCTGTTCGTCTGGACATCCGTCGTATCGGCGCGGTGAAAGAGGGCGAAAAC
GTGGTGGGTAGCGAAACCCGCGTGAAAGTGGTGAAGAACAAAATCGCTGCGCCGTTTAAACAGGCTGAAT
TCCAGATCCTCTACGGCGAAGGTATC
[180 nt withheld, positions 5837-6016]
AGCAACCCGAACTCAACGCCGGATTTCTCTGTAGATGATAGCGAAGGCGTAGCAGAAACTAACGAAGATT
TTTAAGCTTAACTCGAGTAAGGATCTCCAGGCATCAAATAAAACGAAAGGCTCAGTCGAAAGACTGGGCC
TTTCGTTTTATCTGTTGTTTGTCGGTGAACGCTCTCTACTAGAGTCACACTGGCTCACCTTCGGGTGGGC
CTTTCTGCGTTTATACCTAGGGATATATTCCGCTTCCTCGCTCACTGACTCGCTACGCTCGGTCGTTCGA
CTGCGGCGAGCGGAAATGGCTTACGAACGGGGCGGAGATTTCCTGGAAGATGCCAGGAAGATACTTAACA
GGGAAGTGAGAGGGCCGCGGCAAAGCCGTTTTTCCATAGGCTCCGCCCCCCTGACAAGCATCACGAAATC
TGACGCTCAAATCAGTGGTGGCGAAACCCGACAGGACTATAAAGATACCAGGCGTTTCCCCCTGGCGGCT
CCCTCGTGCGCTCTCCTGTTCCTGCCTTTCGGTTTACCGGTGTCATTCCGCTGTTATGGCCGCGTTTGTC
TCATTCCACGCCTGACACTCAGTTCCGGGTAGGCAGTTCGCTCCAAGCTGGACTGTATGCACGAACCCCC
CGTTCAGTCCGACCGCTGCGCCTTATCCGGTAACTATCGTCTTGAGTCCAACCCGGAAAGACATGCAAAA
GCACCACTGGCAGCAGCCACTGGTAATTGATTTAGAGGAGTTAGTCTTGAAGTCATGCGCCGGTTAAGGC
TAAACTGAAAGGACAAGTTTTGGTGACTGCGCTCCTCCAAGCCAGTTACCTCGGTTCAAAGAGTTGGTAG
CTCAGAGAACCTTCGAAAAACCGCCCTGCAAGGCGGTTTTTTCGTTTTCAGAGCAAGAGATTACGCGCAG
ACCAAAACGATCTCAAGAAGATCATCTTATTAATCAGATAAAATATTTCTAGATTTCAGTGCAATTTATC
TCTTCAAATGTAGCACCTGAAGTCAGCCCCATACGATATAAGTTGTTACTAGTGCTTGGATTCTCACCAA
TAAAAAACGCCCGGCGGCAACCGAGCGTTCTGAACAAATCCAGATGGAGTTCTGAGGTCATTACTGGATC
TATCAACAGGAGTCCAAGCGAGCTCGATATCAAATTACGCCCCGCCCTGCCACTCATCGCAGTACTGTTG
TAATTCATTAAGCATTCTGCCGACATGGAAGCCATCACAAACGGCATGATGAACCTGAATCGCCAGCGGC
ATCAGCACCTTGTCGCCTTGCGTATAATATTTGCCCATGGTGAAAACGGGGGCGAAGAAGTTGTCCATAT
TGGCCACGTTTAAATCAAAACTGGTGAAACTCACCCAGGGATTGGCTGAGACGAAAAACATATTCTCAAT
AAACCCTTTAGGGAAATAGGCCAGGTTTTCACCGTAACACGCCACATCTTGCGAATATATGTGTAGAAAC
TGCCGGAAATCGTCGTGGTATTCACTCCAGAGCGATGAAAACGTTTCAGTTTGCTCATGGAAAACGGTGT
AACAAGGGTGAACACTATCCCATATCACCAGCTCACCGTCTTTCATTGCCATACGAAATTCCGGATGAGC
ATTCATCAGGCGGGCAAGAATGTGAATAAAGGCCGGATAAAACTTGTGCTTATTTTTCTTTACGGTCTTT
AAAAAGGCCGTAATATCCAGCTGAACGGTCTGGTTATAGGTACATTGAGCAACTGACTGAAATGCCTCAA
AATGTTCTTTACGATGCCATTGGGATATATCAACGGTGGTATATCCAGTGATTTTTTTCTCCATTTTAGC
TTCCTTAGCTCCTGAAAATCTCGATAACTCAAAAAATACGCCCGGTAGTGATCTTATTTCATTATGGTGA
AAGTTGGAACCTCTTACGTGCCGATCAACGTCTCATTTTCGCCAGAT
